Addgene plasmid #124037: JPF0466
Purpose: Encodes pEF1a driving expression of nuclear iRFP713, and mu6 expression of a tagBFP-targeting sgRNA in a 2nd gen. Lenti Virus destination vector
Depositing lab: Hana El-Samad. Depositing organization: University of California, San Francisco (UCSF). Publication: A Toolkit for Rapid Modular Construction of Biological Circuits in Mammalian Cells. Fonseca JP, Bonny AR, Kumar GR, Ng AH, Town J, Wu QC, Aslankoohi E, Chen SY, Dods G, Harrigan P, Osimiri LC, Kistler AL, El-Samad H. ACS Synth Biol. 2019 Nov 15;8(11):2593-2606. doi: 10.1021/acssynbio.9b00322. Epub 2019 Nov 5. PubMed 31686495.
Backbone
  Vector backbone: MTK0_062
  Vector type: Mammalian Expression
Growth in bacteria
  Bacterial resistance: Kanamycin, 50 μg/mL
  Growth temperature: 37°C
  Growth strain: DH5alpha
  Copy number: Unknown
Gene/Insert
  Gene/Insert name: pHR_pEF1a-iRFP713_tagBFP sgRNA
  Species: Synthetic
  Cloning method: Restriction Enzyme; 5′ cloning site unknown (unknown if destroyed); 3′ cloning site unknown (unknown if destroyed)
Terms and licenses: Academic/Nonprofit Terms; Industry Terms: Not Available to Industry
Depositor comments: Plasmid used to generate Fig .4c,d Please visit https://www.biorxiv.org/content/10.1101/506188v2 for BioRxiv preprint
How to cite: JPF0466 was a gift from Hana El-Samad (Addgene plasmid # 124037 ; http://n2t.net/addgene:124037 ; RRID:Addgene_124037)
