[The description below was written by a language model from this plasmid's Addgene catalogue record and pLannotate feature annotations shown in this document.]
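Description:
JPF0466 is a second-generation HIV-1 lentiviral transfer plasmid of the pHR type, assembled on the MTK0_062 destination backbone from a modular mammalian cloning toolkit. In E. coli it replicates from a high-copy ColE1/pUC-type origin and is selected with kanamycin through an aph(3')-Ia cassette. The backbone also carries remnants of older vector sequences, including fragments of TcR, rop, bom and an SV40 promoter–gpt–SV40 poly(A) region, which lie outside the viral genome.

The packaged region is bounded upstream by a full-length HIV-1 LTR (labelled as a 3' LTR by the annotation software but positioned as the 5' LTR) and downstream by a self-inactivating ΔU3 3' LTR. Between them are the Ψ packaging signal with a partial gag sequence, the RRE for Rev-dependent nuclear export, and the cPPT/CTS, which aids nuclear import of the viral genome. The payload follows. According to the catalogue entry, a mouse U6 promoter drives an sgRNA targeting tagBFP. The feature table does not annotate the U6 promoter itself. It does show three evenly spaced repeats, each consisting of a loxP site followed by a S. pyogenes sgRNA scaffold (called as a tracrRNA fragment), which suggests three tandem guide units rather than one, though the record does not explain this layout. The short mKate2 match next to the third scaffold is probably an annotation hit on the guide's spacer. Downstream, the constitutive human EF-1α promoter drives iRFP713, a biliverdin-dependent near-infrared fluorescent protein described as nuclear-localised, and a WPRE enhances transcript expression.

After packaging with helper plasmids, the virus stably integrates a guide against tagBFP alongside a near-infrared nuclear marker that identifies transduced cells. The depositor notes it was used to generate data in the toolkit publication, consistent with Cas9- or dCas9-based targeting of a tagBFP reporter.
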