Features (pLannotate 1.2.2; 38 found; start..end, strand, type, name):
     60..90      +  misc_feature   MCS (fragment): pUC18/19 multiple cloning site
     91..109     +  misc_feature   MCS (fragment): pBluescript multiple cloning site
    109..697     +  misc_feature   WPRE: woodchuck hepatitis virus posttranscriptional regulatory element
    698..720     +  misc_feature   MCS (fragment): pBluescript multiple cloning site
    737..805     +  CDS            nef (fragment): NEF_HV1Z2 - Experimental evidence at protein level: Swiss-Prot protein existence level 1. Extracellular Nef protein targets CD4(+) T-lymphocytes for apoptosis by interacting with CXCR4 surface receptors. From Human immunodeficiency virus type 1 group M subtype D (isolate Z2/CDC-Z34) (HIV-1).
    807..1040    +  LTR            3' LTR (ΔU3): self-inactivating 3' long terminal repeat (LTR) from HIV-1
   1065..1083    -  promoter       SP6 promoter: promoter for bacteriophage SP6 RNA polymerase
   1311..1590    +  CDS            TcR (fragment): tetracycline efflux protein; tet; confers resistance to tetracycline
   1591..1639    -  misc_feature   bom (fragment): basis of mobility region from pBR322
   1741..1776    -  CDS            rop (fragment): Rop protein, which maintains plasmids at low copy number; rop
   1982..2570    -  rep_origin     ori: high-copy-number ColE1/pMB1/pBR322/pUC origin of replication
   2795..3610    +  CDS            KanR: aminoglycoside phosphotransferase; aph(3')-Ia; confers resistance to kanamycin in bacteria or G418 (Geneticin®) in eukaryotes
   3679..3812    +  rep_origin     RSF ori (fragment): Plasmids containing the RSF 1030 origin of replication can be propagated in E. coli cells that contain additional plasmids with compatible origins.
   3814..3870    +  CDS            lacI (fragment): lac repressor; lacI; The lac repressor binds to the lac operator to inhibit transcription in E. coli. This inhibition can be relieved by adding lactose or isopropyl-β-D-thiogalactopyranoside (IPTG).
   3877..4206    +  promoter       SV40 promoter: SV40 enhancer and early promoter
   4406..4525    +  CDS            gpt (fragment): XGPT_ECOLI - Also known as gpp, gxu. Experimental evidence at protein level: Swiss-Prot protein existence level 1. Purine salvage pathway enzyme that catalyzes the transfer of the ribosyl-5-phosphate group from 5-phospho-alpha-D-ribose 1- diphosphate (PRPP) to the N9 position of the 6-oxopurines guanine and xanthine to form the corresponding ribonucleotides GMP (guanosine 5'- monophosphate) and XMP (xanthosine 5'-monophosphate), with the release of PPi. To a lesser extent, also acts on hypoxanthine (PubMed:9100006, PubMed:3886014). Does not ribophosphorylate adenine (PubMed:3886014). From Esch
   4525..4860    +  CDS            gpt (fragment): XGPT_ECOLI - Also known as gpp, gxu. Experimental evidence at protein level: Swiss-Prot protein existence level 1. Purine salvage pathway enzyme that catalyzes the transfer of the ribosyl-5-phosphate group from 5-phospho-alpha-D-ribose 1- diphosphate (PRPP) to the N9 position of the 6-oxopurines guanine and xanthine to form the corresponding ribonucleotides GMP (guanosine 5'- monophosphate) and XMP (xanthosine 5'-monophosphate), with the release of PPi. To a lesser extent, also acts on hypoxanthine (PubMed:9100006, PubMed:3886014). Does not ribophosphorylate adenine (PubMed:3886014). From Esch
   4955..5260    +  CDS            frsA (fragment): FRSA_ECOLI - Also known as yafA. Experimental evidence at protein level: Swiss-Prot protein existence level 1. Catalyzes the hydrolysis of esters (PubMed:15808744). Displays esterase activity toward pNP-butyrate (PubMed:15808744). May stimulate mixed-acid fermentation by acting as a fermentation/respiration switch that down-regulates respiration and up- regulates fermentation rates (PubMed:15169777). From Escherichia coli (strain K12).
   5264..5338    +  CDS            small t antigen (fragment): SV40 (simian virus 40) small t antigen
   5340..5405    +  intron         small t intron: SV40 (simian virus 40) small t antigen intron
   5535..5555    +  CDS            SV40 NLS: nuclear localization signal of SV40 (simian virus 40) large T antigen
   5874..5957    +  CDS            large T antigen (fragment): large T antigen from SV40 (simian virus 40)
   5980..6114    +  polyA_signal   SV40 poly(A) signal: SV40 polyadenylation signal
   6282..6915    +  LTR            3' LTR: 3' long terminal repeat (LTR) from HIV-1
   6962..7087    +  misc_feature   HIV-1 Ψ: packaging signal of human immunodeficiency virus type 1
   7071..7409    +  CDS            HIV-1 gag (fragment): gag protein from human immunodeficiency virus 1; gag
   7584..7817    +  misc_feature   RRE: The Rev response element (RRE) of HIV-1 allows for Rev-dependent mRNA export from the nucleus to the cytoplasm.
   8194..8294    +  CDS            Rev (fragment): human immunodeficiency virus 1 (HIV-1) Rev protein; rev; enhances nuclear export of unspliced and incompletely spliced viral mRNAs
   8331..8448    +  misc_feature   cPPT/CTS: central polypurine tract and central termination sequence of HIV-1
   8727..8760    +  protein_bind   loxP: Cre-mediated recombination occurs in the 8-bp core sequence (GCATACAT). Cre recombinase
   8886..8953    +  misc_RNA       tracrRNA (fragment): trans-activating CRISPR RNA for the Streptococcus pyogenes CRISPR/Cas9 system
   9188..9221    +  protein_bind   loxP: Cre-mediated recombination occurs in the 8-bp core sequence (GCATACAT). Cre recombinase
   9347..9414    +  misc_RNA       tracrRNA (fragment): trans-activating CRISPR RNA for the Streptococcus pyogenes CRISPR/Cas9 system
   9649..9682    +  protein_bind   loxP: Cre-mediated recombination occurs in the 8-bp core sequence (GCATACAT). Cre recombinase
   9770..9790    +  CDS            mKate2 (fragment): monomeric far-red fluorescent protein (Shcherbo et al., 2009) mammalian codon-optimized
   9808..9875    +  misc_RNA       tracrRNA (fragment): trans-activating CRISPR RNA for the Streptococcus pyogenes CRISPR/Cas9 system
   9914..11087   +  promoter       EF-1α promoter: strong constitutive promoter for human elongation factor EF-1α
  11137..12081   +  CDS            iRFP713: iRFP713 is a basic (constitutively fluorescent) near ir fluorescent protein published in 2011, derived from Rhodopseudomonas palustris. It has low acid sensitivity. It requires the cofactor biliverdin for fluorescence.
>Addgene plasmid #124037 | JPF0466 | addgene full sequence | sequence record 262668 | Addgene NGS Result
GTTACAGAGATGTTACGAACCACTAGTGCACTGCAGTACATGACTGACTGAGGCCGCGACTCTAGAGTCG
ACCTGCAGGCATGCAAGCTTGATATCAAGCTTATCGATAATCAACCTCTGGATTACAAAATTTGTGAAAG
ATTGACTGGTATTCTTAACTATGTTGCTCCTTTTACGCTATGTGGATACGCTGCTTTAATGCCTTTGTAT
CATGCTATTGCTTCCCGTATGGCTTTCATTTTCTCCTCCTTGTATAAATCCTGGTTGCTGTCTCTTTATG
AGGAGTTGTGGCCCGTTGTCAGGCAACGTGGCGTGGTGTGCACTGTGTTTGCTGACGCAACCCCCACTGG
TTGGGGCATTGCCACCACCTGTCAGCTCCTTTCCGGGACTTTCGCTTTCCCCCTCCCTATTGCCACGGCG
GAACTCATCGCCGCCTGCCTTGCCCGCTGCTGGACAGGGGCTCGGCTGTTGGGCACTGACAATTCCGTGG
TGTTGTCGGGGAAATCATCGTCCTTTCCTTGGCTGCTCGCCTGTGTTGCCACCTGGATTCTGCGCGGGAC
GTCCTTCTGCTACGTCCCTTCGGCCCTCAATCCAGCGGACCTTCCTTCCCGCGGCCTGCTGCCGGCTCTG
CGGCCTCTTCCGCGTCTTCGCCTTCGCCCTCAGACGAGTCGGATCTCCCTTTGGGCCGCCTCCCCGCATC
GATACCGTCGACCTCGAGGGAATTAATTCGAGCTCGGTACCTTTAAGACCAATGACTTACAAGGCAGCTG
TAGATCTTAGCCACTTTTTAAAAGAAAAGGGGGGACTGGAAGGGCTAATTCACTCCCAACGAAGACAAGA
TCTGCTTTTTGCTTGTACTGGGTTTCTCTGGTTAGACCAGATCTGAGCCTGGGAGCTCTCTGGCTAACTA
GGGAACCCACTGCTTAAGCCTCAATAAAGCTTGCCTTGAGTGCTTCAAGTAGTGTGTGCCCGTCTGTTGT
GTGACTCTGGTAACTAGAGATCCCTCAGACCCTTTTAGTCAGTGTGGAAAATCTCTAGCAGCATCTAGAA
TTAATTCCGTGTATTCTATAGTGTCACCTAAATCGTATGTGTATGATACATAAGGTTATGTATTAATTGT
AGCCGCGTTCTAACGACAATATGTACAAGCCTAATTGTGTAGCATCTGGCTTACTGAAGCAGACCCTATC
ATCTCTCTCGTAAACTGCCGTCAGAGTCGGTTTGGTTGGACGAACCTTCTGAGTTTCTGGTAACGCCGTC
CCGCACCCGGAAATGGTCAGCGAACCAATCAGCAGGGTCATCGCTAGCCAGATCCTCTACGCCGGACGCA
TCGTGGCCGGCATCACCGGCGCCACAGGTGCGGTTGCTGGCGCCTATATCGCCGACATCACCGATGGGGA
AGATCGGGCTCGCCACTTCGGGCTCATGAGCGCTTGTTTCGGCGTGGGTATGGTGGCAGGCCCCGTGGCC
GGGGGACTGTTGGGCGCCATCTCCTTGCATGCACCATTCCTTGCGGCGGCGGTGCTCAACGGCCTCAACC
TACTACTGGGCTGCTTCCTAATGCAGGAGTCGCATAAGGGAGAGCGTCGAATGGTGCACTCTCAGTACAA
TCTGCTCTGATGCCGCATAGTTAAGCCAGCCCCGACACCCGCCAACACCCGCTGACGCGCCCTGACGGGC
TTGTCTGCTCCCGGCATCCGCTTACAGACAAGCTGTGACCATCTCCGGGAGCTGCATGTGTCAGAGGTTT
TCACCGTCATCACCGAAACGCGCGAGATGAAAGGGCCTCGTGATACGCCTATTTTTATAGGTTAATGTCA
TGATAATAATGGTTTCTTAGACGTCAGGTGGCACTTTTCGGGGAAATGTGCCGAGCGGCCGCACGGTTAT
CCACAGAATCAGGGGATAACGCAGGAAAGAACATGTGAGCAAAAGGCCAGCAAAAGGCCAGGAACCGTAA
AAAGGCCGCGTTGCTGGCGTTTTTCCATAGGCTCCGCCCCCCTGACGAGCATCACAAAAATCGACGCTCA
AGTCAGAGGTGGCGAAACCCGACAGGACTATAAAGATACCAGGCGTTTCCCCCTGGAAGCTCCCTCGTGC
GCTCTCCTGTTCCGACCCTGCCGCTTACCGGATACCTGTCCGCCTTTCTCCCTTCGGGAAGCGTGGCGCT
TTCTCATAGCTCACGCTGTAGGTATCTCAGTTCGGTGTAGGTCGTTCGCTCCAAGCTGGGCTGTGTGCAC
GAACCCCCCGTTCAGCCCGACCGCTGCGCCTTATCCGGTAACTATCGTCTTGAGTCCAACCCGGTAAGAC
ACGACTTATCGCCACTGGCAGCAGCCACTGGTAACAGGATTAGCAGAGCGAGGTATGTAGGCGGTGCTAC
AGAGTTCTTGAAGTGGTGGCCTAACTACGGCTACACTAGAAGAACAGTATTTGGTATCTGCGCTCTGCTG
AAGCCAGTTACCTTCGGAAAAAGAGTTGGTAGCTCTTGATCCGGCAAACAAACCACCGCTGGTAGCGGTG
GTTTTTTTGTTTGCAAGCAGCAGATTACGCGCAGAAAAAAAGGATCTCAAGAAGATCCTTTGATCTTTTC
TACGGGGTCTGACGCTCAGTGGAACGAAAACTCACGTTAAGGGATTTTGGTCATGACTGATCCTTCAACT
CAGCAAAAGTTCGATTTATTCAACAAAGCCACGTTGTGTCTCAAAATCTCTGATGTTACATTGCACAAGA
TAAAAATATATCATCATGAACAATAAAACTGTCTGCTTACATAAACAGTAATACAAGGGGTGTTATGAGC
CATATTCAACGGGAAACGTCTTGCTCCAGGCCGCGATTAAATTCCAACATGGATGCTGATTTATATGGGT
ATAAATGGGCTCGCGATAATGTCGGGCAATCAGGTGCGACAATCTATCGATTGTATGGGAAGCCCGATGC
GCCAGAGTTGTTTCTGAAACATGGCAAAGGTAGCGTTGCCAATGATGTTACAGATGAGATGGTCAGACTA
AACTGGCTGACGGAATTTATGCCTCTTCCGACCATCAAGCATTTTATCCGTACTCCTGATGATGCATGGT
TACTCACCACTGCGATCCCCGGGAAAACAGCATTCCAGGTATTAGAAGAATATCCTGATTCAGGTGAAAA
TATTGTTGATGCGCTGGCAGTGTTCCTGCGCCGGTTGCATTCGATTCCTGTTTGTAATTGTCCTTTTAAC
AGCGATCGCGTATTTCGCCTCGCTCAGGCGCAATCACGAATGAATAACGGTTTGGTTGATGCGAGTGATT
TTGATGACGAGCGTAATGGCTGGCCTGTTGAACAAGTCTGGAAAGAAATGCATAAGCTTTTGCCATTCTC
ACCGGATTCAGTCGTCACTCATGGTGATTTCTCACTTGATAACCTTATTTTTGACGAGGGGAAATTAATA
GGTTGTATTGATGTTGGACGAGTCGGAATCGCAGACCGATACCAGGATCTTGCCATCCTATGGAACTGCC
TCGGTGAGTTTTCTCCTTCATTACAGAAACGGCTTTTTCAAAAATATGGTATTGATAATCCTGATATGAA
TAAATTGCAGTTTCATTTGATGCTCGATGAGTTTTTCTAATCAGAATTGGTTAATTGGTTGTAACACGCG
GCCGCCAATTTTTTACGGTTCCTGGCCTTTTGCTGGCCTTTTGCTCACATGTTCTTTCCTGCGTTATCCC
CTGATTCTGTGGATAACCGTATTACCGCCTTTGAGTGAGCTGATACCGCTCGCCGCAGCCGAACGACCGA
GCGCAGCGAGTCAGTGAGCGAGGAAGCGGAAGAGCGCCCAATACGCAAACCGCCTCTCCCCGCGCGTTGG
CCGATTCATTAATGCAGCTGTGGAATGTGTGTCAGTTAGGGTGTGGAAAGTCCCCAGGCTCCCCAGCAGG
CAGAAGTATGCAAAGCATGCATCTCAATTAGTCAGCAACCAGGTGTGGAAAGTCCCCAGGCTCCCCAGCA
GGCAGAAGTATGCAAAGCATGCATCTCAATTAGTCAGCAACCATAGTCCCGCCCCTAACTCCGCCCATCC
CGCCCCTAACTCCGCCCAGTTCCGCCCATTCTCCGCCCCATGGCTGACTAATTTTTTTTATTTATGCAGA
GGCCGAGGCCGCCTCGGCCTCTGAGCTATTCCAGAAGTAGTGAGGAGGCTTTTTTGGAGGCCTAGGCTTT
TGCAAAAAGCTTGGACACAAGACAGGCTTGCGAGATATGTTTGAGAATACCACTTTATCCCGCGTCAGGG
AGAGGCAGTGCGTAAAAAGACGCGGACTCATGTGAAATACTGGTTTTTAGTGCGCCAGATCTCTATAATC
TCGCGCAACCTATTTTCCCCTCGAACACTTTTTAAGCCGTAGATAAACAGGCTGGGACACTTCACATGAG
CGAAAAATACATCGTCACCTGGGACATGTTGCAGATCCATGCACGTAAACTCGCAAGCCGACTGATGCCT
TCTGAACAATGGAAAGGCATTATTGCCGTAAGCCGTGGCGGTCTGTACCGGGTGCGTTACTGGCGCGTGA
ACTGGGTATTCGTCATGTCGATACCGTTTGTATTTCCAGCTACGATCACGACAACCAGCGCGAGCTTAAA
GTGCTGAAACGCGCAGAAGGCGATGGCGAAGGCTTCATCGTTATTGATGACCTGGTGGATACCGGTGGTA
CTGCGGTTGCGATTCGTGAAATGTATCCAAAAGCGCACTTTGTCACCATCTTCGCAAAACCGGCTGGTCG
TCCGCTGGTTGATGACTATGTTGTTGATATCCCGCAAGATACCTGGATTGAACAGCCGTGGGATATGGGC
GTCGTATTCGTCCCGCCAATCTCCGGTCGCTAATCTTTTCAACGCCTGGCACTGCCGGGCGTTGTTCTTT
TTAACTTCAGGCGGGTTACAATAGTTTCCAGTAAGTATTCTGGAGGCTGCATCCATGACACAGGCAAACC
TGAGCGAAACCCTGTTCAAACCCCGCTTTAAACATCCTGAAACCTCGACGCTAGTCCGCCGCTTTAATCA
CGGCGCACAACCGCCTGTGCAGTCGGCCCTTGATGGTAAAACCATCCCTCACTGGTATCGCATGATTAAC
CGTCTGATGTGGATCTGGCGCGGCATTGACCCACGCGAAATCCTCGACGTCCAGGCACGTATTGTGATGA
GCGATGCCGAACGTACCGACGATGATTTATACGATACGGTGATTGGCTACCGTGGCGGCAACTGGATTTA
TGAGTGGGCCCCGGATCTTTGTGAAGGAACCTTACTTCTGTGGTGTGACATAATTGGACAAACTACCTAC
AGAGATTTAAAGCTCTAAGGTAAATATAAAATTTTTAAGTGTATAATGTGTTAAACTACTGATTCTAATT
GTTTGTGTATTTTAGATTCCAACCTATGGAACTGATGAATGGGAGCAGTGGTGGAATGCCTTTAATGAGG
AAAACCTGTTTTGCTCAGAAGAAATGCCATCTAGTGATGATGAGGCTACTGCTGACTCTCAACATTCTAC
TCCTCCAAAAAAGAAGAGAAAGGTAGAAGACCCCAAGGACTTTCCTTCAGAATTGCTAAGTTTTTTGAGT
CATGCTGTGTTTAGTAATAGAACTCTTGCTTGCTTTGCTATTTACACCACAAAGGAAAAAGCTGCACTGC
TATACAAGAAAATTATGGAAAAATATTCTGTAACCTTTATAAGTAGGCATAACAGTTATAATCATAACAT
ACTGTTTTTTCTTACTCCACACAGGCATAGAGTGTCTGCTATTAATAACTATGCTCAAAAATTGTGTACC
TTTAGCTTTTTAATTTGTAAAGGGGTTAATAAGGAATATTTGATGTATAGTGCCTTGACTAGAGATCATA
ATCAGCCATACCACATTTGTAGAGGTTTTACTTGCTTTAAAAAACCTCCCACACCTCCCCCTGAACCTGA
AACATAAAATGAATGCAATTGTTGTTGTTAACTTGTTTATTGCAGCTTATAATGGTTACAAATAAAGCAA
TAGCATCACAAATTTCACAAATAAAGCATTTTTTTCACTGCATTCTAGTTGTGGTTTGTCCAAACTCATC
AATGTATCTTATCATGTCTGGATCAACTGGATAACTCAAGCTAACCAAAATCATCCCAAACTTCCCACCC
CATACCCTATTACCACTGCCAATTACCTGTGGTTTCATTTACTCTAAACCTGTGATTCCTCTGAATTATT
TTCATTTTAAAGAAATTGTATTTGTTAAATATGTACTACAAACTTAGTAGTTGGAAGGGCTAATTCACTC
CCAAAGAAGACAAGATATCCTTGATCTGTGGATCTACCACACACAAGGCTACTTCCCTGATTAGCAGAAC
TACACACCAGGGCCAGGGGTCAGATATCCACTGACCTTTGGATGGTGCTACAAGCTAGTACCAGTTGAGC
CAGATAAGGTAGAAGAGGCCAATAAAGGAGAGAACACCAGCTTGTTACACCCTGTGAGCCTGCATGGGAT
GGATGACCCGGAGAGAGAAGTGTTAGAGTGGAGGTTTGACAGCCGCCTAGCATTTCATCACGTGGCCCGA
GAGCTGCATCCGGAGTACTTCAAGAACTGCTGATATCGAGCTTGCTACAAGGGACTTTCCGCTGGGGACT
TTCCAGGGAGGCGTGGCCTGGGCGGGACTGGGGAGTGGCGAGCCCTCAGATCCTGCATATAAGCAGCTGC
TTTTTGCCTGTACTGGGACTCTCTGGTTAGACCAGATCTGAGCCTGGGAGCTCTCTGGCTAACTAGGGAA
CCCACTGCTTAAGCCTCAATAAAGCTTGCCTTGAGTGCTTCAAGTAGTGTGTGCCCGTCTGTTGTGTGAC
TCTGGTAACTAGAGATCCCTCAGACCCTTTTAGTCAGTGTGGAAAATCTCTAGCAGTGGCGCCCGAACAG
GGACTTGAAAGCGAAAGGGAAACCAGAGGAGCTCTCTCGACGCAGGACTCGGCTTGCTGAAGCGCGCACG
GCAAGAGGCGAGGGGCGGCGACTGGTGAGTACGCCAAAAATTTTGACTAGCGGAGGCTAGAAGGAGAGAG
ATGGGTGCGAGAGCGTCAGTATTAAGCGGGGGAGAATTAGATCGCGATGGGAAAAAATTCGGTTAAGGCC
AGGGGGAAAGAAAAAATATAAATTAAAACATATAGTATGGGCAAGCAGGGAGCTAGAACGATTCGCAGTT
AATCCTGGCCTGTTAGAAACATCAGAAGGCTGTAGACAAATACTGGGACAGCTACAACCATCCCTTCAGA
CAGGATCAGAAGAACTTAGATCATTATATAATACAGTAGCAACCCTCTATTGTGTGCATCAAAGGATAGA
GATAAAAGACACCAAGGAAGCTTTAGACAAGATAGAGGAAGAGCAAAACAAAAGTAAGACCACCGCACAG
CAAGCGGCCGGCCGCTGATCTTCAGACCTGGAGGAGGAGATATGAGGGACAATTGGAGAAGTGAATTATA
TAAATATAAAGTAGTAAAAATTGAACCATTAGGAGTAGCACCCACCAAGGCAAAGAGAAGAGTGGTGCAG
AGAGAAAAAAGAGCAGTGGGAATAGGAGCTTTGTTCCTTGGGTTCTTGGGAGCAGCAGGAAGCACTATGG
GCGCAGCGTCAATGACGCTGACGGTACAGGCCAGACAATTATTGTCTGGTATAGTGCAGCAGCAGAACAA
TTTGCTGAGGGCTATTGAGGCGCAACAGCATCTGTTGCAACTCACAGTCTGGGGCATCAAGCAGCTCCAG
GCAAGAATCCTGGCTGTGGAAAGATACCTAAAGGATCAACAGCTCCTGGGGATTTGGGGTTGCTCTGGAA
AACTCATTTGCACCACTGCTGTGCCTTGGAATGCTAGTTGGAGTAATAAATCTCTGGAACAGATTTGGAA
TCACACGACCTGGATGGAGTGGGACAGAGAAATTAACAATTACACAAGCTTAATACACTCCTTAATTGAA
GAATCGCAAAACCAGCAAGAAAAGAATGAACAAGAATTATTGGAATTAGATAAATGGGCAAGTTTGTGGA
ATTGGTTTAACATAACAAATTGGCTGTGGTATATAAAATTATTCATAATGATAGTAGGAGGCTTGGTAGG
TTTAAGAATAGTTTTTGCTGTACTTTCTATAGTGAATAGAGTTAGGCAGGGATATTCACCATTATCGTTT
CAGACCCACCTCCCAACCCCGAGGGGACCCGACAGGCCCGAAGGAATAGAAGAAGAAGGTGGAGAGAGAG
ACAGAGACAGATCCATTCGATTAGTGAACGGATCTCGACGGTATCGCCAAATGGCAGTATTCATCCACAA
TTTTAAAAGAAAAGGGGGGATTGGGGGGTACAGTGCAGGGGAAAGAATAGTAGACATAATAGCAACAGAC
ATACAAACTAAAGAATTACAAAAACAAATTACAAAAATTCAAAATTTTCGGGTTTATTACAGGGACAGCA
GAGATCCAGTTTGGCCCTGAATTCGCATCTAGACTGAACTGGCCGATAATTGCAGACGAACGGATCCGAC
GCGCCATCTCTAGGCCCGCGCCGGCCCCCTCGCACGGACTTGTGGGAGAAGCTCGGCTACTCCCCTGCCC
CGGTTAATTTGCATATAATATTTCCTAGTAACTATAGAGGCTTAATGTGCGATAAAAGACAGATAATCTG
TTCTTTTTAATACTAGCTACATTTTACATGATAGGCTTGGATTTCTATAACTTCGTATAGCATACATTAT
ACGAAGTTATAAACAGCACAAAAGGAAACTCACCCTAACTGTAAAGTAATTGTGTGTTTTGAGACTATAA
GTATCCCTTGGAGAACCACCTTGTTTGACGGAGGCTAAGCGTCGCAAGTTTAAGAGCTAAGCTGGAAACA
GCATAGCAAGTTTAAATAAGGCTAGTCCGTTATCAACTTGAAAAAGTGGCACCGAGTCGGTGCTTTTTTT
GCTGCCAAACCAGATGTCAACACAGCTACAACGGATCCGACGCGCCATCTCTAGGCCCGCGCCGGCCCCC
TCGCACGGACTTGTGGGAGAAGCTCGGCTACTCCCCTGCCCCGGTTAATTTGCATATAATATTTCCTAGT
AACTATAGAGGCTTAATGTGCGATAAAAGACAGATAATCTGTTCTTTTTAATACTAGCTACATTTTACAT
GATAGGCTTGGATTTCTATAACTTCGTATAGCATACATTATACGAAGTTATAAACAGCACAAAAGGAAAC
TCACCCTAACTGTAAAGTAATTGTGTGTTTTGAGACTATAAGTATCCCTTGGAGAACCACCTTGTTTGAC
GGAGGCTAAGCGTCGCAAGTTTAAGAGCTAAGCTGGAAACAGCATAGCAAGTTTAAATAAGGCTAGTCCG
TTATCAACTTGAAAAAGTGGCACCGAGTCGGTGCTTTTTTTGCTGGATGCACACACTGGCTTAAGATGAC
AACGGATCCGACGCGCCATCTCTAGGCCCGCGCCGGCCCCCTCGCACGGACTTGTGGGAGAAGCTCGGCT
ACTCCCCTGCCCCGGTTAATTTGCATATAATATTTCCTAGTAACTATAGAGGCTTAATGTGCGATAAAAG
ACAGATAATCTGTTCTTTTTAATACTAGCTACATTTTACATGATAGGCTTGGATTTCTATAACTTCGTAT
AGCATACATTATACGAAGTTATAAACAGCACAAAAGGAAACTCACCCTAACTGTAAAGTAATTGTGTGTT
TTGAGACTATAAGTATCCCTTGGAGAACCACCTTGTTTGCTACAACGTCAAGATCAGAGGTTTAAGAGCT
AAGCTGGAAACAGCATAGCAAGTTTAAATAAGGCTAGTCCGTTATCAACTTGAAAAAGTGGCACCGAGTC
GGTGCTTTTTTTGCTGGTTCTGTATGGGCACAGACAACCTAAACGGTGCCCGTCAGTGGGCAGAGCGCAC
ATCGCCCACAGTCCCCGAGAAGTTGGGGGGAGGGGTCGGCAATTGAACCGGTGCCTAGAGAAGGTGGCGC
GGGGTAAACTGGGAAAGTGATGTCGTGTACTGGCTCCGCCTTTTTCCCGAGGGTGGGGGAGAACCGTATA
TAAGTGCAGTAGTCGCCGTGAACGTTCTTTTTCGCAACGGGTTTGCCGCCAGAACACAGGTAAGTGCCGT
GTGTGGTTCCCGCGGGCCTGGCCTCTTTACGGGTTATGGCCCTTGCGTGCCTTGAATTACTTCCACCTGG
CTGCAGTACGTGATTCTTGATCCCGAGCTTCGGGTTGGAAGTGGGTGGGAGAGTTCGAGGCCTTGCGCTT
AAGGAGCCCCTTCGCCTCGTGCTTGAGTTGAGGCCTGGCCTGGGCGCTGGGGCCGCCGCGTGCGAATCTG
GTGGCACCTTCGCGCCTGTCTCGCTGCTTTCGATAAGTCTCTAGCCATTTAAAATTTTTGATGACCTGCT
GCGACGCTTTTTTTCTGGCAAGATAGTCTTGTAAATGCGGGCCAAGATCTGCACACTGGTATTTCGGTTT
TTGGGGCCGCGGGCGGCGACGGGGCCCGTGCGTCCCAGCGCACATGTTCGGCGAGGCGGGGCCTGCGAGC
GCGGCCACCGAGAATCGGACGGGGGTAGTCTCAAGCTGGCCGGCCTGCTCTGGTGCCTGGCCTCGCGCCG
CCGTGTATCGCCCCGCCCTGGGCGGCAAGGCTGGCCCGGTCGGCACCAGTTGCGTGAGCGGAAAGATGGC
CGCTTCCCGGCCCTGCTGCAGGGAGCTCAAAATGGAGGACGCGGCGCTCGGGAGAGCGGGCGGGTGAGTC
ACCCACACAAAGGAAAAGGGCCTTTCCGTCCTCAGCCGTCGCTTCATGTGACTCCACGGAGTACCGGGCG
CCGTCCAGGCACCTCGATTAGTTCTCGCGCTTTTGGAGTACGTCGTCTTTAGGTTGGGGGGAGGGGTTTT
ATGCGATGGAGTTTCCCCACACTGAGTGGGTGGAGACTGAAGTTAGGCCAGCTTGGCACTTGATGTAATT
CTCCTTGGAATTTGCCCTTTTTGAGTTTGGATCTTGGTTCATTCTCAAGCCTCAGACAGTGGTTCAAAGT
TTTTTTCTTCCATTTCAGGTGTCGTGAGCTAGCCACTATGCCCAAGAAGAAGAGGAAGGTGGAGGACGCC
GGTTCTGCTGAAGGTTCTGTTGCTAGACAACCAGACTTGTTGACTTGTGACGACGAACCAATCCACATCC
CAGGTGCTATCCAACCACACGGTTTGTTGTTGGCTTTGGCTGCTGACATGACTATCGTTGCTGGTTCTGA
CAACTTGCCAGAATTGACTGGTTTGGCTATCGGTGCTTTGATCGGTAGATCTGCTGCTGACGTTTTCGAC
TCTGAAACTCACAACAGATTGACTATCGCTTTGGCTGAACCAGGTGCTGCTGTTGGTGCTCCAATCACTG
TTGGTTTCACTATGAGAAAGGACGCTGGTTTCATCGGTTCTTGGCACAGACACGACCAATTGATCTTCTT
GGAATTGGAACCACCACAAAGAGATGTTGCTGAACCACAAGCTTTCTTCAGAAGAACTAACTCTGCTATC
AGAAGATTGCAAGCTGCTGAAACTTTGGAATCTGCTTGTGCTGCTGCTGCTCAAGAAGTTAGAAAGATCA
CTGGTTTCGACAGAGTTATGATCTACAGATTCGCTTCTGACTTCTCTGGTGAAGTTATCGCTGAAGACAG
ATGTGCTGAAGTTGAATCTAAGTTGGGTTTGCACTACCCAGCTTCTACTGTTCCAGCTCAAGCTAGAAGA
TTGTACACTATCAACCCAGTTAGAATCATCCCAGACATCAACTACAGACCAGTTCCAGTTACTCCAGACT
TGAACCCAGTTACTGGTAGACCAATCGACTTGTCTTTCGCTATCTTGAGATCTGTTTCTCCAGTTCACTT
GGAATTCATGAGAAACATCGGTATGCACGGTACTATGTCTATCTCTATCTTGAGAGGTGAAAGATTGTGG
GGTTTGATCGTTTGTCACCACAGAACTCCATACTACGTTGACTTGGACGGTAGACAAGCTTGTGAATTGG
TTGCTCAAGTTTTGGCTTGGCAAATCGGTGTTATGGAAGAAGGATCCTAAACTAGAGATCTATGTGAGGA
TCCTAACTCGAGATCGAGCTGAGCA
